>Addgene plasmid #198370 | pBZS-YP_001498439 | addgene full sequence | sequence record 390264 | Addgene NGS Result
AAGAAACCAATTGTCCATATTGCATCAGACATTGCCGTCACTGCGTCTTTTACTGGCTCTTCTCGCTAAC
CAAACCGGTAACCCCGCTTATTAAAAGCATTCTGTAACAAAGCGGGACCAAAGCCATGACAAAAACGCGT
AACAAAAGTGTCTATAATCACGGCAGAAAAGTCCACATTGATTATTTGCACGGCGTCACACTTTGCTATG
CCATAGCATTTTTATCCATAAGATTAGCCGATCCTACCTGACGCTTTTTATCGCAACTCTCTACTGTTTC
TCCATACCCGTTTTTTGGGCTAACAGGAGGAATTAACCATGGGGGGTTCTCATCATCATCATCATCATGG
TATGGCTAGCATGACTGGTGGACAGCAAATGGGTCGGGATCTGTACGACGATGACGATAAGCTCGAGGGA
TCCATGTTAGATACACTAGAATTGTTTGCTGGAATCGGCGGCATTACCTATGGTCTGCGTGGTTTCGCGA
AGCCGGCCGCATTTGTTGAGTGGAACGAAGAAGCGAAGAACGTGCTTAAGCGCCACAAAGTTCCGATCTT
TGATGATGTTACTACGTTTGACGCTACCCCGTTTAAAGACAAAGTTGACATGGTTTCTGCAGGCTGGCCG
TGTACCGGTTTCAGCACCGCGGGTCACGGCACCGGCTTCTCCCATGAGGCCAGCGGCCTGTTTGTGGAGG
TTGTCCGTGTTATCAAAGAATGCCAGCCGAATTTTGTTTTTCTGGAAAACAGCCACGTTCTCGCGCAAAC
CCGTTTCCTAAAGGTGGTGCTGAGCAGTCTGGATGAACTGGGTTACGACGCGCGTTGGATGAGCTGTAAA
TCAACCTGTGTTGGCGCAATTCATGAGCGCCATCGCTGGTTTTGCCTGGCTACCAAAAGAGGTTTTGTGC
CACCAACATTGACGAGCCAGGTCAAGCACGAACGTTTCGACTGGGATTCGGATGAACCGGCTAAGCAAGT
TCCGAAAAACACCGAGGAGAACAAGATGATGATCCGTCTGGCGGGCAACTCCGTGGTGCCAGACCAGATT
CGTTTCGTGTTCAAAAAACTGTACAGCGGTTTCTCTTCGACCGTTGACACCACTTCCAATGATGTAGAGA
TCATCCATTGGAATCCGCTGCTGGAAAACAACGGTTTCGTGGGTAATATTCACCAGGTCAAGAAACAGCG
TATTAGCAATGGCTTCTGCATTGACGGCCGTATCCACGAGAAACACGTGGTCATCACGCATCGTAATCCG
ATCAACAAAACCTTGTACCCGAACCCGCTGCCGGATAATCACAAAGTGAAGGACTTGAAGAACGTTGTAA
CCAATAACGTGACGAAGAGATTCTGGTCCACTCCGTGCCATACCGATTTTCGCCGTACCTCTCCGGTTGT
CTTAACTAAGCGCTTGTTGACGAACCTGCCTGCGCAAGTACGCTTCGTCGAGGACTCCGTGCCGGGTTGG
CGTTTGTCTGGTGAATGGTGCCTGTGGCTGATGGGTTATAACAAGAGCTATGTTACCGGTAGCGAATTCC
AGCATGATGAAGCAGTGGATAACAAGTTTAACAAAGAACAGCAGAACGCGTTTTATGAGATCTTGCACTT
ACCGAATCTGAACGAGGAACAGCGCAATGCGTTCATTCAGTCCCTTAAAGACGATCCATCTCAAAGCGCA
AATCTGCTGGCAGAAGCCAAGAAACTGAACGATGCTCAAGCTCCGAAAGTCGACAACAAATTCAACAAAG
AGCAACAGAATGCGTTCTACGAAATTCTGCATTTACCGAACCTGAATGAAGAACAGCGTAACGCCTTTAT
CCAATCGCTGAAAGATGATCCTAGTCAGTCAGCCAATCTGTTGGCGGAAGCGAAGAAACTCAATGACGCC
CAAGCTCCCAAAGTTGACGCGAATAGCTGGAGCCATCCGCAGTTTGAAAAGCTTTAGGGCTGTTTTGGCG
GATGAGAGAAGATTTTCAGCCTGATACAGATTAAATCAGAACGCAGAAGCGGTCTGATAAAACAGAATTT
GCCTGGCGGCAGTAGCGCGGTGGTCCCACCTGACCCCATGCCGAACTCAGAAGTGAAACGCCGTAGCGCC
GATGGTAGTGTGGGGTCTCCCCATGCGAGAGTAGGGAACTGCCAGGCATCAAATAAAACGAAAGGCTCAG
TCGAAAGACTGGGCCTTTCGTTTTATCTGTTGTTTGTCGGTGAACGCTCTCCTGAGTAGGACAAATCCGC
CGGGAGCGGATTTGAACGTTGCGAAGCAACGGCCCGGAGGGTGGCGGGCAGGACGCCCGCCATAAACTGC
CAGGCATCAAATTAAGCAGAAGGCCATCCTGACGGATGGCCTTTTTGCGTTTCTACAAACTCTTTTGTTT
ATTTTTCTAAATACATTCAAATATGTATCCGCTCATGAGACAATAACCCTGATAAATGCTTCAATAATAT
TGAAAAAGGAAGAGTATGAGTATTCAACATTTCCGTGTCGCCCTTATTCCCTTTTTTGCGGCATTTTGCC
TTCCTGTTTTTGCTCACCCAGAAACGCTGGTGAAAGTAAAAGATGCTGAAGATCAGTTGGGTGCACGAGT
GGGTTACATCGAACTGGATCTCAACAGCGGTAAGATCCTTGAGAGTTTTCGCCCCGAAGAACGTTTTCCA
ATGATGAGCACTTTTAAAGTTCTGCTATGTGGCGCGGTATTATCCCGTGTTGACGCCGGGCAAGAGCAAC
TCGGTCGCCGCATACACTATTCTCAGAATGACTTGGTTGAGTACTCACCAGTCACAGAAAAGCATCTTAC
GGATGGCATGACAGTAAGAGAATTATGCAGTGCTGCCATAACCATGAGTGATAACACTGCGGCCAACTTA
CTTCTGACAACGATCGGAGGACCGAAGGAGCTAACCGCTTTTTTGCACAACATGGGGGATCATGTAACTC
GCCTTGATCGTTGGGAACCGGAGCTGAATGAAGCCATACCAAACGACGAGCGTGACACCACGATGCCTGT
AGCAATGGCAACAACGTTGCGCAAACTATTAACTGGCGAACTACTTACTCTAGCTTCCCGGCAACAATTA
ATAGACTGGATGGAGGCGGATAAAGTTGCAGGACCACTTCTGCGCTCGGCCCTTCCGGCTGGCTGGTTTA
TTGCTGATAAATCTGGAGCCGGTGAGCGTGGGTCTCGCGGTATCATTGCAGCACTGGGGCCAGATGGTAA
GCCCTCCCGTATCGTAGTTATCTACACGACGGGGAGTCAGGCAACTATGGATGAACGAAATAGACAGATC
GCTGAGATAGGTGCCTCACTGATTAAGCATTGGTAACTGTCAGACCAAGTTTACTCATATATACTTTAGA
TTGATTTAAAACTTCATTTTTAATTTAAAAGGATCTAGGTGAAGATCCTTTTTGATAATCTCATGACCAA
AATCCCTTAACGTGAGTTTTCGTTCCACTGAGCGTCAGACCCCGTAGAAAAGATCAAAGGATCTTCTTGA
GATCCTTTTTTTCTGCGCGTAATCTGCTGCTTGCAAACAAAAAAACCACCGCTACCAGCGGTGGTTTGTT
TGCCGGATCAAGAGCTACCAACTCTTTTTCCGAAGGTAACTGGCTTCAGCAGAGCGCAGATACCAAATAC
TGTCCTTCTAGTGTAGCCGTAGTTAGGCCACCACTTCAAGAACTCTGTAGCACCGCCTACATACCTCGCT
CTGCTAATCCTGTTACCAGTGGCTGCTGCCAGTGGCGATAAGTCGTGTCTTACCGGGTTGGACTCAAGAC
GATAGTTACCGGATAAGGCGCAGCGGTCGGGCTGAACGGGGGGTTCGTGCACACAGCCCAGCTTGGAGCG
AACGACCTACACCGAACTGAGATACCTACAGCGTGAGCTATGAGAAAGCGCCACGCTTCCCGAAGGGAGA
AAGGCGGACAGGTATCCGGTAAGCGGCAGGGTCGGAACAGGAGAGCGCACGAGGGAGCTTCCAGGGGGAA
ACGCCTGGTATCTTTATAGTCCTGTCGGGTTTCGCCACCTCTGACTTGAGCGTCGATTTTTGTGATGCTC
GTCAGGGGGGCGGAGCCTATGGAAAAACGCCAGCAACGCGGCCTTTTTACGGTTCCTGGCCTTTTGCTGG
CCTTTTGCTCACATGTTCTTTCCTGCGTTATCCCCTGATTCTGTGGATAACCGTATTACCGCCTTTGAGT
GAGCTGATACCGCTCGCCGCAGCCGAACGACCGAGCGCAGCGAGTCAGTGAGCGAGGAAGCGGAAGAGCG
CCTGATGCGGTATTTTCTCCTTACGCATCTGTGCGGTATTTCACACCGCATATGGTGCACTCTCAGTACA
ATCTGCTCTGATGCCGCATAGTTAAGCCAGTATACACTCCGCTATCGCTACGTGACTGGGTCATGGCTGC
GCCCCGACACCCGCCAACACCCGCTGACGCGCCCTGACGGGCTTGTCTGCTCCCGGCATCCGCTTACAGA
CAAGCTGTGACCGTCTCCGGGAGCTGCATGTGTCAGAGGTTTTCACCGTCATCACCGAAACGCGCGAGGC
AGCAGATCAATTCGCGCGCGAAGGCGAAGCGGCATGCATAATGTGCCTGTCAAATGGACGAAGCAGGGAT
TCTGCAAACCCTATGCTACTCCGTCAAGCCGTCAATTGTCTGATTCGTTACCAATTATGACAACTTGACG
GCTACATCATTCACTTTTTCTTCACAACCGGCACGGAACTCGCTCGGGCTGGCCCCGGTGCATTTTTTAA
ATACCCGCGAGAAATAGAGTTGATCGTCAAAACCAACATTGCGACCGACGGTGGCGATAGGCATCCGGGT
GGTGCTCAAAAGCAGCTTCGCCTGGCTGATACGTTGGTCCTCGCGCCAGCTTAAGACGCTAATCCCTAAC
TGCTGGCGGAAAAAATGTGACAGACGCGACGGCGACAAGCAAACATGCTGTGCGACGCTGGCGATATCAA
AATTGCTGTCTGCCAGGTGATCGCTGATGTACTGACAAGCCTCGCGTACCCGATTATCCATCGGTGGATG
GAGCGACTCGTTAATCGCTTCCATGCGCCGCAGTAACAATTGCTCAAGCAGATTTATCGCCAGCAGCTCC
GAATAGCGCCCTTCCCCTTGCCCGGCGTTAATGATTTGCCCAAACAGGTCGCTGAAATGCGGCTGGTGCG
CTTCATCCGGGCGAAAGAACCCCGTATTGGCAAATATTGACGGCCAGTTAAGCCATTCATGCCAGTAGGC
GCGCGGACGAAAGTAAACCCACTGGTGATACCATTCGCGAGCCTCCGGATGACGACCGTAGTGATGAATC
TCTCCTGGCGGGAACAGCAAAATATCACCCGGTCGGCAAACAAATTCTCGTCCCTGATTTTTCACCACCC
CCTGACCGCGAATGGTGAGATTGAGAATATAACCTTTCATTCCCAGCGGTCGGTCGATAAAAAAATCGAG
ATAACCGTTGGCCTCAATCGGCGTTAAACCCGCCACCAGATGGGCATTAAACGAGTATCCCGGCAGCAGG
GGATCATTTTGCGCTTCAGCCATACTTTTCATACTCCCGCCATTCAGAG
Features (pLannotate 1.2.2; 14 found; start..end, strand, type, name):
      1..285     +  promoter       araBAD promoter: araBAD; promoter of the L-arabinose operon of E. coli; the araC regulatory gene is transcribed in the opposite direction (Guzman et al., 1995)
    331..351     +  CDS            capTEV™ (fragment): composite tag for in vivo biotinylation, TEV protease cleavage, and 6xHis tagging
    352..384     +  CDS            T7 tag (gene 10 leader): leader peptide from bacteriophage T7 gene 10 promotes efficient translation in E. coli
    388..411     +  CDS            Xpress™ tag: Xpress™ epitope tag, including an enterokinase recognition and cleavage site
   1558..2022    +  CDS            spa (fragment): SPA_STAAU - Experimental evidence at protein level: Swiss-Prot protein existence level 1. Plays a role in the inhibition of the host innate and adaptive immune responses. Possesses five immunoglobulin-binding domains that capture both the fragment crystallizable region (Fc region) and the Fab region (part of Ig that identifies antigen) of immunoglobulins (By similarity). In turn, Staphylococcus aureus is protected from phagocytic killing via inhibition of Ig Fc region. In addition, the host elicited B-cell response is prevented due to a decrease of antibody-secreting cell proliferation that en
   2031..2146    +  ncRNA          5S rRNA: Accession: RF00001 - 5S ribosomal RNA
   2150..2236    +  terminator     rrnB T1 terminator: Escherichia coli rrnB; transcription terminator T1 from the E. coli rrnB gene
   2328..2355    +  terminator     rrnB T2 terminator: transcription terminator T2 from the E. coli rrnB gene
   2374..2465    +  promoter       AmpR promoter: bla
   2466..3326    +  CDS            AmpR: β-lactamase; bla; confers resistance to ampicillin, carbenicillin, and related antibiotics
   3497..4085    +  rep_origin     ori: high-copy-number ColE1/pMB1/pBR322/pUC origin of replication
   4271..4411    -  misc_feature   bom: basis of mobility region from pBR322
   4513..4553    -  CDS            rop (fragment): Rop protein, which maintains plasmids at low copy number; rop
   4675..5553    -  CDS            araC: L-arabinose regulatory protein; araC
