[The description below was written by a language model from this plasmid's Addgene catalogue record and pLannotate feature annotations shown in this document.]
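Description:
pBZS-YP_001498439 is a bacterial expression plasmid of about 5.6 kb, built on the pBZS backbone and designed to produce the protein recorded as YP_001498439 in E. coli. It is maintained through a ColE1/pMB1-family origin, accompanied by the pBR322 bom region and only a short remnant of rop, and is selected with ampicillin via β-lactamase expressed from its own promoter. The catalogue lists copy number as unknown.

Expression is driven by the araBAD promoter, with the araC regulator encoded divergently on the same plasmid, so transcription is kept low without inducer and switched on by L-arabinose. This tight control is useful for potentially toxic proteins. Downstream of the promoter, the annotation shows an N-terminal leader consisting of a short fragment matching the His-tag portion of a composite tag, the T7 gene 10 leader that promotes efficient translation, and the Xpress epitope with its enterokinase cleavage site. The unannotated stretch of roughly 1.1 kb that follows presumably holds the YP_001498439 coding sequence, although the feature table does not label it. Directly after it lies a fragment of staphylococcal protein A, whose immunoglobulin-binding domains would serve as a C-terminal affinity handle if fused in frame. The record does not confirm the reading frame. The cassette ends with the rrnB 5S region and the T1 and T2 terminators.

The record does not describe the function or source organism of the insert. The associated publication concerns the identification, expression and purification of DNA cytosine 5-methyltransferases with short recognition sequences, which suggests the plasmid was made to express and purify one such candidate enzyme.
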