Addgene plasmid #198370: pBZS-YP_001498439
Purpose: Express YP_001498439 in bacterial cells.
Depositing lab: Takashi Ito. Depositing organization: Kyushu University. Publication: Identification, expression, and purification of DNA cytosine 5-methyltransferases with short recognition sequences. Miura F, Miura M, Shibata Y, Furuta Y, Miyamura K, Ino Y, Bayoumi AMA, Oba U, Ito T. BMC Biotechnol. 2022 Nov 4;22(1):33. doi: 10.1186/s12896-022-00765-3. PubMed 36333700.
Backbone
  Vector backbone: pBZS
  Vector type: Bacterial Expression
Growth in bacteria
  Bacterial resistance: Ampicillin, 100 μg/mL
  Growth temperature: 37°C
  Growth strain: NEB T7 Express
  Copy number: Unknown
Gene/Insert
  Gene/Insert name: YP_001498439
Terms and licenses: Academic/Nonprofit Terms; Industry Terms: Not Available to Industry
How to cite: pBZS-YP_001498439 was a gift from Takashi Ito (Addgene plasmid # 198370 ; http://n2t.net/addgene:198370 ; RRID:Addgene_198370)
